>Addgene plasmid #220691 | AiP2021 - pAAV-AiE2596m-minBG-SYFP2-WPRE-BGHpA | addgene full sequence | sequence record 465224 | Addgene NGS Result
CCTGCAGGCAGCTGCGCGCTCGCTCGCTCACTGAGGCCGCCCGGGCGTCGGGCGACCTTTGGTCGCCCGG
CCTCAGTGAGCGAGCGAGCGCGCAGAGAGGGAGTGGCCAACTCCATCACTAGGGGTTCCTGCGGCCGCAC
ATGGGGCAGGAGAAGCTGTCTTAAAATCTAATAGGGATGATGAGTAATTTTCCTCTTTTGTTGCTTTCTG
TTCTCCCTATTGGACAAACTTTGCTGGAAGTCAGCTAGTGCAGAAAGAGAACACAGAATATATTTTAGAC
CAAAAGAGGCAAGTAGACGACACATAGACCTTTCCAACCACCCACTTGGAGAATCATTTACTGTTAGCAA
GTGGGGAGCACTTATTTAGTGACACCACCTACTTTCTGATGCAAGTTCCAAAAGTGACTTTCGCATCCTC
ATATCTATGCTAGAAGTGAGGAGTGATATGCTTAGTTAAGGCCAACAAGCACCATTCAATGAGAAGGACT
GAAGGGCAGACTTTTCTATTGAAGATCTTGGTGGCAAAAGAGATTTCTATATACAGAAACACAGAGTTGG
AAGAAAAAGCTTTTATCCAAGGTTGAAAGACTCGGAGCTCGGGCTGGGCATAAAAGTCAGGGCAGAGCCA
TCTATTGCTTACATTTGCTTCTGGGATCCAGATCTTTCGAAGCTAGCGCTACCGGTCGCCACCATGGTGA
GCAAGGGCGAGGAGCTGTTCACCGGGGTGGTGCCCATCCTGGTCGAGCTGGACGGCGACGTAAACGGCCA
CAAGTTCAGCGTGTCCGGCGAGGGCGAGGGCGATGCCACCTACGGCAAGCTGACCCTGAAGCTGATCTGC
ACCACCGGCAAGCTGCCCGTGCCCTGGCCCACCCTCGTGACCACCCTGGGCTACGGCGTGCAGTGCTTCG
CCCGCTACCCCGACCACATGAAGCAGCACGACTTCTTCAAGTCCGCCATGCCCGAAGGCTACGTCCAGGA
GCGCACCATCTTCTTCAAGGACGACGGCAACTACAAGACCCGCGCCGAGGTGAAGTTCGAGGGCGACACC
CTGGTGAACCGCATCGAGCTGAAGGGCATCGACTTCAAGGAGGACGGCAACATCCTGGGGCACAAGCTGG
AGTACAACTACAACAGCCACAACGTCTATATCACCGCCGACAAGCAGAAGAACGGCATCAAGGCCAACTT
CAAGATCCGCCACAACATCGAGGACGGCGGCGTGCAGCTCGCCGACCACTACCAGCAGAACACCCCCATC
GGCGACGGCCCCGTGCTGCTGCCCGACAACCACTACCTGAGCTACCAGTCCAAGCTGAGCAAAGACCCCA
ACGAGAAGCGCGATCACATGGTCCTGCTGGAGTTCGTGACCGCCGCCGGGATCACTCTCGGCATGGACGA
GCTGTACAAGTAAGTCGACGGCGCGCCGCGGCCGCGAATTCGATATCATAATCAACCTCTGGATTACAAA
ATTTGTGAAAGATTGACTGGTATTCTTAACTATGTTGCTCCTTTTACGCTATGTGGATACGCTGCTTTAA
TGCCTTTGTATCATGCTATTGCTTCCCGTATGGCTTTCATTTTCTCCTCCTTGTATAAATCCTGGTTAGT
TCTTGCCACGGCGGAACTCATCGCCGCCTGCCTTGCCCGCTGCTGGACAGGGGCTCGGCTGTTGGGCACT
GACAATTCCGTGGCTCGAGAGATCTTCGACTGTGCCTTCTAGTTGCCAGCCATCTGTTGTTTGCCCCTCC
CCCGTGCCTTCCTTGACCCTGGAAGGTGCCACTCCCACTGTCCTTTCCTAATAAAATGAGGAAATTGCAT
CGCATTGTCTGAGTAGGTGTCATTCTATTCTGGGGGGTGGGGTGGGGCAGGACAGCAAGGGGGAGGATTG
GGAAGACAATAGCAGGCATGAGATCTCACGTGCGGACCGAGCGGCCGCAGGAACCCCTAGTGATGGAGTT
GGCCACTCCCTCTCTGCGCGCTCGCTCGCTCACTGAGGCCGGGCGACCAAAGGTCGCCCGACGCCCGGGC
TTTGCCCGGGCGGCCTCAGTGAGCGAGCGAGCGCGCAGCTGCCTGCAGGGGCGCCTGATGCGGTATTTTC
TCCTTACGCATCTGTGCGGTATTTCACACCGCATA
[95 nt withheld, positions 2136-2230]
T
[46 nt withheld, positions 2232-2277]
C
[141 nt withheld, positions 2279-2419]
CCTTTGACGTTGGAGTCCACGTTCTTT
[37 nt withheld, positions 2447-2483]
ACTCTATCTCGGGCTATTCTTTTGATTTATAAGGGATTTTGCCGATTTCGGTCTATTGGTTAAAAAATGA
GCTGATTTAACAAAAATTTAACGCGAATTTTAACAAAATATTAACGTTTACAATTTTATGGTGCACTCTC
AGTACAATCTGCTCTGATGCCGCATAGTTAAGCCAGCCCCGACACCCGCCAACACCCGCTGACGCGCCCT
GACGGGCTTGTCTGCTCCCGGCATCCGCTTACAGACAAGCTGTGACCGTCTCCGGGAGCTGCATGTGTCA
GAGGTTTTCACCGTCATCACCGAAACGCGCGAGACGAAAGGGCCTCGTGATACGCCTATTTTTATAGGTT
AATGTCATGATAATAATGGTTTCTTAGACGTCAGGTGGCACTTTTCGGGGAAATGTGCGCGGAACCCCTA
TTTGTTTATTTTTCTAAATACATTCAAATATGTATCCGCTCATGAGACAATAACCCTGATAAATGCTTCA
ATAATATTGAAAAAGGAAGAGTATGAGTATTCAACATTTCCGTGTCGCCCTTATTCCCTTTTTTGCGGCA
TTTTGCCTTCCTGTTTTTGCTCACCCAGAAACGCTGGTGAAAGTAAAAGATGCTGAAGATCAGTTGGGTG
CACGAGTGGGTTACATCGAACTGGATCTCAACAGCGGTAAGATCCTTGAGAGTTTTCGCCCCGAAGAACG
TTTTCCAATGATGAGCACTTTTAAAGTTCTGCTATGTGGCGCGGTATTATCCCGTATTGACGCCGGGCAA
GAGCAACTCGGTCGCCGCATACACTATTCTCAGAATGACTTGGTTGAGTACTCACCAGTCACAGAAAAGC
ATCTTACGGATGGCATGACAGTAAGAGAATTATGCAGTGCTGCCATAACCATGAGTGATAACACTGCGGC
CAACTTACTTCTGACAACGATCGGAGGACCGAAGGAGCTAACCGCTTTTTTGCACAACATGGGGGATCAT
GTAACTCGCCTTGATCGTTGGGAACCGGAGCTGAATGAAGCCATACCAAACGACGAGCGTGACACCACGA
TGCCTGTAGCAATGGCAACAACGTTGCGCAAACTATTAACTGGCGAACTACTTACTCTAGCTTCCCGGCA
ACAATTAATAGACTGGATGGAGGCGGATAAAGTTGCAGGACCACTTCTGCGCTCGGCCCTTCCGGCTGGC
TGGTTTATTGCTGATAAATCTGGAGCCGGTGAGCGTGGGTCTCGCGGTATCATTGCAGCACTGGGGCCAG
ATGGTAAGCCCTCCCGTATCGTAGTTATCTACACGACGGGGAGTCAGGCAACTATGGATGAACGAAATAG
ACAGATCGCTGAGATAGGTGCCTCACTGATTAAGCATTGGTAACTGTCAGACCAAGTTTACTCATATATA
CTTTAGATTGATTTAAAACTTCATTTTTAATTTAAAAGGATCTAGGTGAAGATCCTTTTTGATAATCTCA
TGACCAAAATCCCTTAACGTGAGTTTTCGTTCCACTGAGCGTCAGACCCCGTAGAAAAGATCAAAGGATC
TTCTTGAGATCCTTTTTTTCTGCGCGTAATCTGCTGCTTGCAAACAAAAAAACCACCGCTACCAGCGGTG
GTTTGTTTGCCGGATCAAGAGCTACCAACTCTTTTTCCGAAGGTAACTGGCTTCAGCAGAGCGCAGATAC
CAAATACTGTTCTTCTAGTGTAGCCGTAGTTAGGCCACCACTTCAAGAACTCTGTAGCACCGCCTACATA
CCTCGCTCTGCTAATCCTGTTACCAGTGGCTGCTGCCAGTGGCGATAAGTCGTGTCTTACCGGGTTGGAC
TCAAGACGATAGTTACCGGATAAGGCGCAGCGGTCGGGCTGAACGGGGGGTTCGTGCACACAGCCCAGCT
TGGAGCGAACGACCTACACCGAACTGAGATACCTACAGCGTGAGCTATGAGAAAGCGCCACGCTTCCCGA
AGGGAGAAAGGCGGACAGGTATCCGGTAAGCGGCAGGGTCGGAACAGGAGAGCGCACGAGGGAGCTTCCA
GGGGGAAACGCCTGGTATCTTTATAGTCCTGTCGGGTTTCGCCACCTCTGACTTGAGCGTCGATTTTTGT
GATGCTCGTCAGGGGGGCGGAGCCTATGGAAAAACGCCAGCAACGCGGCCTTTTTACGGTTCCTGGCCTT
TTGCTGGCCTTTTGCTCACATGT
Features (pLannotate 1.2.2; 14 found; start..end, strand, type, name):
     12..39      +  repeat_region  AAV2 ITR (fragment): inverted terminal repeat of adeno-associated virus serotype 2 inverted
     68..95      +  repeat_region  AAV2 ITR (fragment): inverted terminal repeat of adeno-associated virus serotype 2 inverted
    694..1410    +  CDS            SYFP2: SYFP2 is a basic (constitutively fluorescent) yellow fluorescent protein published in 2006, derived from Aequorea victoria. It is reported to be a very rapidly-maturing monomer with moderate acid sensitivity.
   1450..1607    +  misc_feature   WPRE (fragment): woodchuck hepatitis virus posttranscriptional regulatory element
   1613..1693    +  misc_feature   WPRE (fragment): woodchuck hepatitis virus posttranscriptional regulatory element
   1710..1821    +  polyA_signal   bGH poly(A) signal: bovine growth hormone polyadenylation signal
   1939..2079    +  repeat_region  AAV2 ITR: inverted terminal repeat of adeno-associated virus serotype 2 inverted
   2084..2135    -  misc_feature   bom (fragment): basis of mobility region from pBR322
   2154..2609    +  rep_origin     f1 ori (sequence partly withheld): f1 bacteriophage origin of replication; arrow indicates direction of (+) strand synthesis
   2610..2659    -  misc_feature   bom (fragment): basis of mobility region from pBR322
   2761..2796    -  CDS            rop (fragment): Rop protein, which maintains plasmids at low copy number; rop
   2891..2995    +  promoter       AmpR promoter: bla
   2996..3856    +  CDS            AmpR: β-lactamase; bla; confers resistance to ampicillin, carbenicillin, and related antibiotics
   4027..4615    +  rep_origin     ori: high-copy-number ColE1/pMB1/pBR322/pUC origin of replication
