[The description below was written by a language model from this plasmid's Addgene catalogue record and pLannotate feature annotations shown in this document.]
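Description:
AiP2021 - pAAV-AiE2596m-minBG-SYFP2-WPRE-BGHpA is an AAV transfer plasmid built on a pAAV2 backbone, about 4.7 kb in the sequenced record, intended for packaging a recombinant AAV genome that reports enhancer activity in the brain. It is maintained in bacteria through a high-copy ColE1/pUC-type origin and selected with ampicillin via the β-lactamase gene and its native promoter. An f1 phage origin is also present, along with small leftover fragments of pBR322 bom and rop sequence. The expression cassette is flanked by AAV2 inverted terminal repeats, which provide the signals for replication and encapsidation of the intervening DNA. The right ITR is annotated in full, whereas the left one is detected only as two short fragments. This may reflect the difficulty of sequencing and annotating these repeats rather than a real truncation, but the record does not settle it.

Between the ITRs, the enhancer AiE2596m sits upstream of a minimal beta-globin promoter (minBG). Neither element is annotated in the feature table, though the unannotated stretch before the SYFP2 coding sequence is where they would lie. The minimal promoter is expected to have little activity of its own, so expression depends on the enhancer, which is described as designed to drive transgene expression in specific brain cell populations. The record does not say which populations. The payload is SYFP2, a fast-maturing monomeric yellow fluorescent protein. It is followed by a WPRE, annotated as two adjacent fragments, which enhances transcript stability and expression, and by a bovine growth hormone polyadenylation signal. Retained MluI and SgrAI cloning sites are noted by the depositor. The construct belongs to a collection of enhancer AAVs for genetic access to cortical cell types, where fluorescent labeling shows the enhancer's specificity.
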