Addgene plasmid #220691: AiP2021 - pAAV-AiE2596m-minBG-SYFP2-WPRE-BGHpA
Purpose: AiE2596m is an enhancer sequence, designed to drive AAV-mediated transgene expression in specific populations of brain cells
Depositing lab: Allen Institute for Brain Science & Bosiljka Tasic. Depositing organization: Allen Institute. Publication: A suite of enhancer AAVs and transgenic mouse lines for genetic access to cortical cell types. Ben-Simon Y, Hooper M, Narayan S, Daigle TL, Dwivedi D, Way SW, Oster A, Stafford DA, Mich JK, Taormina MJ, Martinez RA, Opitz-Araya X, Roth JR, Alexander JR, Allen S, Amster A, Arbuckle J, Ayala A, Baker PM, Bakken TE, Barcelli T, Barta S, Bendrick J, Bertagnolli D, Bielstein C, Bishwakarma P, Bowlus J, Boyer G, Brouner K, Casian B, Casper T, Chakka AB, Chakrabarty R, Chance RK, Chavan S, Clark M, Colbert K, Collman F, Daniel S, Departee M, DiValentin P, Donadio N, Dotson N, Egdorf T, Fliss T, Gabitto M, Garcia J, Gary A, Gasperini M, Gloe J, Goldy J, Gore BB, Graybuck L, Greisman N, Haeseleer F, Halterman C, Haradon Z, Hastings SD, Helback O, Ho W, Hockemeyer D, Huang C, Huff S, Hunker A, Johansen N, Jones D, Juneau Z, Kalmbach B, Kannan M, Khem S, Kussick E, Kutsal R, Larsen R, Lee C, Lee AY, Leibly M, Lenz GH, Li S, Liang E, Lusk N, Madigan Z, Malloy J, Malone J, McCue R, Melchor J, Mollenkopf T, Moosman S, Morin E, Newman D, Ng L, Ngo K, Omstead V, Otto S, Oyama A, Pena N, Pham T, Phillips E, Pom CA, Potekhina L, Ransford S, Ray PL, Rette D, Reynoldson C, Rimorin C, Rocha D, Ruiz A, Sanchez REA, Sawyer L, Sedeno-Cortes A, Sevigny JP, Shapovalova N, Shepard N, Shulga L, Sigler AR, Siverts L, Soliman S, Somasundaram S, Staats B, Stewart K, Szelenyi E, Tieu M, Trader C, Tran A, van Velthoven CTJ, Walker M, Wang Y, Weed N, Wirthlin M, Wood T, Wynalda B, Yao Z, Zhou T, Ariza J, Dee N, Reding M, Ronellenfitch K, Mufti S, Sunkin SM, Smith KA, Esposito L, Waters J, Thyagarajan B, Yao S, Lein ES, Zeng H, Levi BP, Ngai J, Ting JT, Tasic B. Cell. 2025 May 16:S0092-8674(25)00513-6. doi: 10.1016/j.cell.2025.05.002. PubMed 40403729.
Backbone
  Vector backbone: pAAV2
  Vector type: AAV
Growth in bacteria
  Bacterial resistance: Ampicillin, 100 μg/mL
  Growth temperature: 37°C
  Growth strain: NEB Stable
  Copy number: High Copy
Gene/Insert
  Gene/Insert name: SYFP2
  Species: Synthetic
  Promoter: minBG
  Cloning method: Gibson Cloning
Terms and licenses: Academic/Nonprofit Terms; Industry Terms: Not Available to Industry
Depositor comments: 5' Cloning Site: MluI (not destroyed), 3' Cloning Site: SgrAI (not destroyed). Please visit https://doi.org/10.1101/2024.06.10.597244 for bioRxiv preprint.
How to cite: AiP2021 - pAAV-AiE2596m-minBG-SYFP2-WPRE-BGHpA was a gift from Allen Institute for Brain Science & Bosiljka Tasic (Addgene plasmid # 220691 ; http://n2t.net/addgene:220691 ; RRID:Addgene_220691)
